>Addgene plasmid #129050 | pSpdCas9-hudTET1CD-T2A-mCherry(PX458)-SghuTSDR-10 | depositor full sequence | sequence record 247396 | pSpdCas9-hudTET1CD-T2A-mCherry(PX458)-SghuTSDR-10 sequence 11407 bps
GAGGGCCTATTTCCCATGATTCCTTCATATTTGCATATACGATACAAGGCTGTTAGAGAGATAATTGGAA
TTAATTTGACTGTAAACACAAAGATATTAGTACAAAATACGTGACGTAGAAAGTAATAATTTCTTGGGTA
GTTTGCAGTTTTAAAATTATGTTTTAAAATGGACTATCATATGCTTACCGTAACTTGAAAGTATTTCGAT
TTCTTGGCTTTATATATCTTGTGGAAAGGACGAAACACCGTTCCGCCATTGACGTCATGGGTTTTAGAGC
TAGAAATAGCAAGTTAAAATAAGGCTAGTCCGTTATCAACTTGAAAAAGTGGCACCGAGTCGGTGCTTTT
TTGTTTTAGAGCTAGAAATAGCAAGTTAAAATAAGGCTAGTCCGTTTTTAGCGCGTGCGCCAATTCTGCA
GACAAATGGCTCTAGAGGTACCCGTTACATAACTTACGGTAAATGGCCCGCCTGGCTGACCGCCCAACGA
CCCCCGCCCATTGACGTCAATAGTAACGCCAATAGGGACTTTCCATTGACGTCAATGGGTGGAGTATTTA
CGGTAAACTGCCCACTTGGCAGTACATCAAGTGTATCATATGCCAAGTACGCCCCCTATTGACGTCAATG
ACGGTAAATGGCCCGCCTGGCATTGTGCCCAGTACATGACCTTATGGGACTTTCCTACTTGGCAGTACAT
CTACGTATTAGTCATCGCTATTACCATGGTCGAGGTGAGCCCCACGTTCTGCTTCACTCTCCCCATCTCC
CCCCCCTCCCCACCCCCAATTTTGTATTTATTTATTTTTTAATTATTTTGTGCAGCGATGGGGGCGGGGG
GGGGGGGGGGGCGCGCGCCAGGCGGGGCGGGGCGGGGCGAGGGGCGGGGCGGGGCGAGGCGGAGAGGTGC
GGCGGCAGCCAATCAGAGCGGCGCGCTCCGAAAGTTTCCTTTTATGGCGAGGCGGCGGCGGCGGCGGCCC
TATAAAAAGCGAAGCGCGCGGCGGGCGGGAGTCGCTGCGACGCTGCCTTCGCCCCGTGCCCCGCTCCGCC
GCCGCCTCGCGCCGCCCGCCCCGGCTCTGACTGACCGCGTTACTCCCACAGGTGAGCGGGCGGGACGGCC
CTTCTCCTCCGGGCTGTAATTAGCTGAGCAAGAGGTAAGGGTTTAAGGGATGGTTGGTTGGTGGGGTATT
AATGTTTAATTACCTGGAGCACCTGCCTGAAATCACTTTTTTTCAGGTTGGACCGGTGCCACCATGTACC
CATACGATGTTCCAGATTACGCTTCGCCGAAGAAAAAGCGCAAGGTCGAAGCGTCCGACAAGAAGTACAG
CATCGGCCTGGCCATCGGCACCAACTCTGTGGGCTGGGCCGTGATCACCGACGAGTACAAGGTGCCCAGC
AAGAAATTCAAGGTGCTGGGCAACACCGACCGGCACAGCATCAAGAAGAACCTGATCGGAGCCCTGCTGT
TCGACAGCGGCGAAACAGCCGAGGCCACCCGGCTGAAGAGAACCGCCAGAAGAAGATACACCAGACGGAA
GAACCGGATCTGCTATCTGCAAGAGATCTTCAGCAACGAGATGGCCAAGGTGGACGACAGCTTCTTCCAC
AGACTGGAAGAGTCCTTCCTGGTGGAAGAGGATAAGAAGCACGAGCGGCACCCCATCTTCGGCAACATCG
TGGACGAGGTGGCCTACCACGAGAAGTACCCCACCATCTACCACCTGAGAAAGAAACTGGTGGACAGCAC
CGACAAGGCCGACCTGCGGCTGATCTATCTGGCCCTGGCCCACATGATCAAGTTCCGGGGCCACTTCCTG
ATCGAGGGCGACCTGAACCCCGACAACAGCGACGTGGACAAGCTGTTCATCCAGCTGGTGCAGACCTACA
ACCAGCTGTTCGAGGAAAACCCCATCAACGCCAGCGGCGTGGACGCCAAGGCCATCCTGTCTGCCAGACT
GAGCAAGAGCAGACGGCTGGAAAATCTGATCGCCCAGCTGCCCGGCGAGAAGAAGAATGGCCTGTTCGGC
AACCTGATTGCCCTGAGCCTGGGCCTGACCCCCAACTTCAAGAGCAACTTCGACCTGGCCGAGGATGCCA
AACTGCAGCTGAGCAAGGACACCTACGACGACGACCTGGACAACCTGCTGGCCCAGATCGGCGACCAGTA
CGCCGACCTGTTTCTGGCCGCCAAGAACCTGTCCGACGCCATCCTGCTGAGCGACATCCTGAGAGTGAAC
ACCGAGATCACCAAGGCCCCCCTGAGCGCCTCTATGATCAAGAGATACGACGAGCACCACCAGGACCTGA
CCCTGCTGAAAGCTCTCGTGCGGCAGCAGCTGCCTGAGAAGTACAAAGAGATTTTCTTCGACCAGAGCAA
GAACGGCTACGCCGGCTACATTGACGGCGGAGCCAGCCAGGAAGAGTTCTACAAGTTCATCAAGCCCATC
CTGGAAAAGATGGACGGCACCGAGGAACTGCTCGTGAAGCTGAACAGAGAGGACCTGCTGCGGAAGCAGC
GGACCTTCGACAACGGCAGCATCCCCCACCAGATCCACCTGGGAGAGCTGCACGCCATTCTGCGGCGGCA
GGAAGATTTTTACCCATTCCTGAAGGACAACCGGGAAAAGATCGAGAAGATCCTGACCTTCCGCATCCCC
TACTACGTGGGCCCTCTGGCCAGGGGAAACAGCAGATTCGCCTGGATGACCAGAAAGAGCGAGGAAACCA
TCACCCCCTGGAACTTCGAGGAAGTGGTGGACAAGGGCGCTTCCGCCCAGAGCTTCATCGAGCGGATGAC
CAACTTCGATAAGAACCTGCCCAACGAGAAGGTGCTGCCCAAGCACAGCCTGCTGTACGAGTACTTCACC
GTGTATAACGAGCTGACCAAAGTGAAATACGTGACCGAGGGAATGAGAAAGCCCGCCTTCCTGAGCGGCG
AGCAGAAAAAGGCCATCGTGGACCTGCTGTTCAAGACCAACCGGAAAGTGACCGTGAAGCAGCTGAAAGA
GGACTACTTCAAGAAAATCGAGTGCTTCGACTCCGTGGAAATCTCCGGCGTGGAAGATCGGTTCAACGCC
TCCCTGGGCACATACCACGATCTGCTGAAAATTATCAAGGACAAGGACTTCCTGGACAATGAGGAAAACG
AGGACATTCTGGAAGATATCGTGCTGACCCTGACACTGTTTGAGGACAGAGAGATGATCGAGGAACGGCT
GAAAACCTATGCCCACCTGTTCGACGACAAAGTGATGAAGCAGCTGAAGCGGCGGAGATACACCGGCTGG
GGCAGGCTGAGCCGGAAGCTGATCAACGGCATCCGGGACAAGCAGTCCGGCAAGACAATCCTGGATTTCC
TGAAGTCCGACGGCTTCGCCAACAGAAACTTCATGCAGCTGATCCACGACGACAGCCTGACCTTTAAAGA
GGACATCCAGAAAGCCCAGGTGTCCGGCCAGGGCGATAGCCTGCACGAGCACATTGCCAATCTGGCCGGC
AGCCCCGCCATTAAGAAGGGCATCCTGCAGACAGTGAAGGTGGTGGACGAGCTCGTGAAAGTGATGGGCC
GGCACAAGCCCGAGAACATCGTGATCGAAATGGCCAGAGAGAACCAGACCACCCAGAAGGGACAGAAGAA
CAGCCGCGAGAGAATGAAGCGGATCGAAGAGGGCATCAAAGAGCTGGGCAGCCAGATCCTGAAAGAACAC
CCCGTGGAAAACACCCAGCTGCAGAACGAGAAGCTGTACCTGTACTACCTGCAGAATGGGCGGGATATGT
ACGTGGACCAGGAACTGGACATCAACCGGCTGTCCGACTACGATGTGGACGCCATCGTGCCTCAGAGCTT
TCTGAAGGACGACTCCATCGACAACAAGGTGCTGACCAGAAGCGACAAGAACCGGGGCAAGAGCGACAAC
GTGCCCTCCGAAGAGGTCGTGAAGAAGATGAAGAACTACTGGCGGCAGCTGCTGAACGCCAAGCTGATTA
CCCAGAGAAAGTTCGACAATCTGACCAAGGCCGAGAGAGGCGGCCTGAGCGAACTGGATAAGGCCGGCTT
CATCAAGAGACAGCTGGTGGAAACCCGGCAGATCACAAAGCACGTGGCACAGATCCTGGACTCCCGGATG
AACACTAAGTACGACGAGAATGACAAGCTGATCCGGGAAGTGAAAGTGATCACCCTGAAGTCCAAGCTGG
TGTCCGATTTCCGGAAGGATTTCCAGTTTTACAAAGTGCGCGAGATCAACAACTACCACCACGCCCACGA
CGCCTACCTGAACGCCGTCGTGGGAACCGCCCTGATCAAAAAGTACCCTAAGCTGGAAAGCGAGTTCGTG
TACGGCGACTACAAGGTGTACGACGTGCGGAAGATGATCGCCAAGAGCGAGCAGGAAATCGGCAAGGCTA
CCGCCAAGTACTTCTTCTACAGCAACATCATGAACTTTTTCAAGACCGAGATTACCCTGGCCAACGGCGA
GATCCGGAAGCGGCCTCTGATCGAGACAAACGGCGAAACCGGGGAGATCGTGTGGGATAAGGGCCGGGAT
TTTGCCACCGTGCGGAAAGTGCTGAGCATGCCCCAAGTGAATATCGTGAAAAAGACCGAGGTGCAGACAG
GCGGCTTCAGCAAAGAGTCTATCCTGCCCAAGAGGAACAGCGATAAGCTGATCGCCAGAAAGAAGGACTG
GGACCCTAAGAAGTACGGCGGCTTCGACAGCCCCACCGTGGCCTATTCTGTGCTGGTGGTGGCCAAAGTG
GAAAAGGGCAAGTCCAAGAAACTGAAGAGTGTGAAAGAGCTGCTGGGGATCACCATCATGGAAAGAAGCA
GCTTCGAGAAGAATCCCATCGACTTTCTGGAAGCCAAGGGCTACAAAGAAGTGAAAAAGGACCTGATCAT
CAAGCTGCCTAAGTACTCCCTGTTCGAGCTGGAAAACGGCCGGAAGAGAATGCTGGCCTCTGCCGGCGAA
CTGCAGAAGGGAAACGAACTGGCCCTGCCCTCCAAATATGTGAACTTCCTGTACCTGGCCAGCCACTATG
AGAAGCTGAAGGGCTCCCCCGAGGATAATGAGCAGAAACAGCTGTTTGTGGAACAGCACAAGCACTACCT
GGACGAGATCATCGAGCAGATCAGCGAGTTCTCCAAGAGAGTGATCCTGGCCGACGCTAATCTGGACAAA
GTGCTGTCCGCCTACAACAAGCACCGGGATAAGCCCATCAGAGAGCAGGCCGAGAATATCATCCACCTGT
TTACCCTGACCAATCTGGGAGCCCCTGCCGCCTTCAAGTACTTTGACACCACCATCGACCGGAAGAGGTA
CACCAGCACCAAAGAGGTGCTGGACGCCACCCTGATCCACCAGAGCATCACCGGCCTGTACGAGACACGG
ATCGACCTGTCTCAGCTGGGAGGCGACAAAAGGCCGGCGGCCACGAAAAAGGCCGGCCAGGGAGGAGGAT
CCCTGCCCACCTGCAGCTGTCTTGATCGAGTTATACAAAAAGACAAAGGCCCATATTATACACACCTTGG
GGCAGGACCAAGTGTTGCTGCTGTCAGGGAAATCATGGAGAATAGGTATGGTCAAAAAGGAAACGCAATA
AGGATAGAAATAGTAGTGTACACCGGTAAAGAAGGGAAAAGCTCTCATGGGTGTCCAATTGCTAAGTGGG
TTTTAAGAAGAAGCAGTGATGAAGAAAAAGTTCTTTGTTTGGTCCGGCAGCGTACAGGCCACCACTGTCC
AACTGCTGTGATGGTGGTGCTCATCATGGTGTGGGATGGCATCCCTCTTCCAATGGCCGACCGGCTATAC
ACAGAGCTCACAGAGAATCTAAAGTCATACAATGGGCACCCTACCGACAGAAGATGCACCCTCAATGAAA
ATCGTACCTGTACATGTCAAGGAATTGATCCAGAGACTTGTGGAGCTTCATTCTCTTTTGGCTGTTCATG
GAGTATGTACTTTAATGGCTGTAAGTTTGGTAGAAGCCCAAGCCCCAGAAGATTTAGAATTGATCCAAGC
TCTCCCTTACATGAAAAAAACCTTGAAGATAACTTACAGAGTTTGGCTACACGATTAGCTCCAATTTATA
AGCAGTATGCTCCAGTAGCTTACCAAAATCAGGTGGAATATGAAAATGTTGCCCGAGAATGTCGGCTTGG
CAGCAAGGAAGGTCGACCCTTCTCTGGGGTCACTGCTTGCCTGGACTTCTGTGCTCATCCCTACAGGGCC
ATTCACAACATGAATAATGGAAGCACTGTGGTTTGTACCTTAACTCGAGAAGATAACCGCTCTTTGGGTG
TTATTCCTCAAGATGAGCAGCTCCATGTGCTACCTCTTTATAAGCTTTCAGACACAGATGAGTTTGGCTC
CAAGGAAGGAATGGAAGCCAAGATCAAATCTGGGGCCATCGAGGTCCTGGCACCCCGCCGCAAAAAAAGA
ACGTGTTTCACTCAGCCTGTTCCCCGTTCTGGAAAGAAGAGGGCTGCGATGATGACAGAGGTTCTTGCAC
ATAAGATAAGGGCAGTGGAAAAGAAACCTATTCCCCGAATCAAGCGGAAGAATAACTCAACAACAACAAA
CAACAGTAAGCCTTCGTCACTGCCAACCTTAGGGAGTAACACTGAGACCGTGCAACCTGAAGTAAAAAGT
GAAACCGAACCCCATTTTATCTTAAAAAGTTCAGACAACACTAAAACTTATTCGCTGATGCCATCCGCTC
CTCACCCAGTGAAAGAGGCATCTCCAGGCTTCTCCTGGTCCCCGAAGACTGCTTCAGCCACACCAGCTCC
ACTGAAGAATGACGCAACAGCCTCATGCGGGTTTTCAGAAAGAAGCAGCACTCCCCACTGTACGATGCCT
TCGGGAAGACTCAGTGGTGCCAATGCTGCAGCTGCTGATGGCCCTGGCATTTCACAGCTTGGCGAAGTGG
CTCCTCTCCCCACCCTGTCTGCTCCTGTGATGGAGCCCCTCATTAATTCTGAGCCTTCCACTGGTGTGAC
TGAGCCGCTAACGCCTCATCAGCCAAACCACCAGCCCTCCTTCCTCACCTCTCCTCAAGACCTTGCCTCT
TCTCCAATGGAAGAAGATGAGCAGCATTCTGAAGCAGATGAGCCTCCATCAGACGAACCCCTATCTGATG
ACCCCCTGTCACCTGCTGAGGAGAAATTGCCCCACATTGATGAGTATTGGTCAGACAGTGAGCACATCTT
TTTGGATGCAAATATTGGTGGGGTGGCCATCGCACCTGCTCACGGCTCGGTTTTGATTGAGTGTGCCCGG
CGAGAGCTGCACGCTACCACTCCTGTTGAGCACCCCAACCGTAATCATCCAACCCGCCTCTCCCTTGTCT
TTTACCAGCACAAAAACCTAAATAAGCCCCAACATGGTTTTGAACTAAACAAGATTAAGTTTGAGGCTAA
AGAAGCTAAGAATAAGAAAATGAAGGCCTCAGAGCAAAAAGACCAGGCAGCTAATGAAGGTCCAGAACAG
TCCTCTGAAGTAAATGAATTGAACCAAATTCCTTCTCATAAAGCATTAACATTAACCCATGACAATGTTG
TCACCGTGTCCCCTTATGCTCTCACACACGTTGCGGGGCCCTATAACCATTGGGTCATGGCCGGCCAGGC
AAAAAAGAAAAAGGAATTCGGCAGTGGAGAGGGCAGAGGAAGTCTGCTAACATGCGGTGACGTCGAGGAG
AATCCTGGCCCAGTGAGCAAGGGCGAGGAGGATAACATGGCCATCATCAAGGAGTTCATGCGCTTCAAGG
TGCACATGGAGGGCTCCGTGAACGGCCACGAGTTCGAGATCGAGGGCGAGGGCGAGGGCCGCCCCTACGA
GGGCACCCAGACCGCCAAGCTGAAGGTGACCAAGGGTGGCCCCCTGCCCTTCGCCTGGGACATCCTGTCC
CCTCAGTTCATGTACGGCTCCAAGGCCTACGTGAAGCACCCCGCCGACATCCCCGACTACTTGAAGCTGT
CCTTCCCCGAGGGCTTCAAGTGGGAGCGCGTGATGAACTTCGAGGACGGCGGCGTGGTGACCGTGACCCA
GGACTCCTCCCTGCAGGACGGCGAGTTCATCTACAAGGTGAAGCTGCGCGGCACCAACTTCCCCTCCGAC
GGCCCCGTAATGCAGAAGAAAACCATGGGCTGGGAGGCCTCCTCCGAGCGGATGTACCCCGAGGACGGCG
CCCTGAAGGGCGAGATCAAGCAGAGGCTGAAGCTGAAGGACGGCGGCCACTACGACGCTGAGGTCAAGAC
CACCTACAAGGCCAAGAAGCCCGTGCAGCTGCCCGGCGCCTACAACGTCAACATCAAGTTGGACATCACC
TCCCACAACGAGGACTACACCATCGTGGAACAGTACGAACGCGCCGAGGGCCGCCACTCCACCGGCGGCA
TGGACGAGCTGTACAAGTAAGAATTCTAACTAGAGCTCGCTGATCAGCCTCGACTGTGCCTTCTAGTTGC
CAGCCATCTGTTGTTTGCCCCTCCCCCGTGCCTTCCTTGACCCTGGAAGGTGCCACTCCCACTGTCCTTT
CCTAATAAAATGAGGAAATTGCATCGCATTGTCTGAGTAGGTGTCATTCTATTCTGGGGGGTGGGGTGGG
GCAGGACAGCAAGGGGGAGGATTGGGAAGAGAATAGCAGGCATGCTGGGGAGCGGCCGCAGGAACCCCTA
GTGATGGAGTTGGCCACTCCCTCTCTGCGCGCTCGCTCGCTCACTGAGGCCGGGCGACCAAAGGTCGCCC
GACGCCCGGGCTTTGCCCGGGCGGCCTCAGTGAGCGAGCGAGCGCGCAGCTGCCTGCAGGGGCGCCTGAT
GCGGTATTTTCTCCTTACGCATCTGTGCGGTATTTCACACCGCATA
[142 nt withheld, positions 8867-9008]
C
[141 nt withheld, positions 9010-9150]
CCTTTGACGTTGGAGTCCACGTTCTTT
[37 nt withheld, positions 9178-9214]
ACCCTATCTCGGGCTATTCTTTTGATTTATAAGGGATTTTGCCGATTTCGGCCTATTGGTTAAAAAATGA
GCTGATTTAACAAAAATTTAACGCGAATTTTAACAAAATATTAACGTTTACAATTTTATGGTGCACTCTC
AGTACAATCTGCTCTGATGCCGCATAGTTAAGCCAGCCCCGACACCCGCCAACACCCGCTGACGCGCCCT
GACGGGCTTGTCTGCTCCCGGCATCCGCTTACAGACAAGCTGTGACCGTCTCCGGGAGCTGCATGTGTCA
GAGGTTTTCACCGTCATCACCGAAACGCGCGAGACGAAAGGGCCTCGTGATACGCCTATTTTTATAGGTT
AATGTCATGATAATAATGGTTTCTTAGACGTCAGGTGGCACTTTTCGGGGAAATGTGCGCGGAACCCCTA
TTTGTTTATTTTTCTAAATACATTCAAATATGTATCCGCTCATGAGACAATAACCCTGATAAATGCTTCA
ATAATATTGAAAAAGGAAGAGTATGAGTATTCAACATTTCCGTGTCGCCCTTATTCCCTTTTTTGCGGCA
TTTTGCCTTCCTGTTTTTGCTCACCCAGAAACGCTGGTGAAAGTAAAAGATGCTGAAGATCAGTTGGGTG
CACGAGTGGGTTACATCGAACTGGATCTCAACAGCGGTAAGATCCTTGAGAGTTTTCGCCCCGAAGAACG
TTTTCCAATGATGAGCACTTTTAAAGTTCTGCTATGTGGCGCGGTATTATCCCGTATTGACGCCGGGCAA
GAGCAACTCGGTCGCCGCATACACTATTCTCAGAATGACTTGGTTGAGTACTCACCAGTCACAGAAAAGC
ATCTTACGGATGGCATGACAGTAAGAGAATTATGCAGTGCTGCCATAACCATGAGTGATAACACTGCGGC
CAACTTACTTCTGACAACGATCGGAGGACCGAAGGAGCTAACCGCTTTTTTGCACAACATGGGGGATCAT
GTAACTCGCCTTGATCGTTGGGAACCGGAGCTGAATGAAGCCATACCAAACGACGAGCGTGACACCACGA
TGCCTGTAGCAATGGCAACAACGTTGCGCAAACTATTAACTGGCGAACTACTTACTCTAGCTTCCCGGCA
ACAATTAATAGACTGGATGGAGGCGGATAAAGTTGCAGGACCACTTCTGCGCTCGGCCCTTCCGGCTGGC
TGGTTTATTGCTGATAAATCTGGAGCCGGTGAGCGTGGAAGCCGCGGTATCATTGCAGCACTGGGGCCAG
ATGGTAAGCCCTCCCGTATCGTAGTTATCTACACGACGGGGAGTCAGGCAACTATGGATGAACGAAATAG
ACAGATCGCTGAGATAGGTGCCTCACTGATTAAGCATTGGTAACTGTCAGACCAAGTTTACTCATATATA
CTTTAGATTGATTTAAAACTTCATTTTTAATTTAAAAGGATCTAGGTGAAGATCCTTTTTGATAATCTCA
TGACCAAAATCCCTTAACGTGAGTTTTCGTTCCACTGAGCGTCAGACCCCGTAGAAAAGATCAAAGGATC
TTCTTGAGATCCTTTTTTTCTGCGCGTAATCTGCTGCTTGCAAACAAAAAAACCACCGCTACCAGCGGTG
GTTTGTTTGCCGGATCAAGAGCTACCAACTCTTTTTCCGAAGGTAACTGGCTTCAGCAGAGCGCAGATAC
CAAATACTGTCCTTCTAGTGTAGCCGTAGTTAGGCCACCACTTCAAGAACTCTGTAGCACCGCCTACATA
CCTCGCTCTGCTAATCCTGTTACCAGTGGCTGCTGCCAGTGGCGATAAGTCGTGTCTTACCGGGTTGGAC
TCAAGACGATAGTTACCGGATAAGGCGCAGCGGTCGGGCTGAACGGGGGGTTCGTGCACACAGCCCAGCT
TGGAGCGAACGACCTACACCGAACTGAGATACCTACAGCGTGAGCTATGAGAAAGCGCCACGCTTCCCGA
AGGGAGAAAGGCGGACAGGTATCCGGTAAGCGGCAGGGTCGGAACAGGAGAGCGCACGAGGGAGCTTCCA
GGGGGAAACGCCTGGTATCTTTATAGTCCTGTCGGGTTTCGCCACCTCTGACTTGAGCGTCGATTTTTGT
GATGCTCGTCAGGGGGGCGGAGCCTATGGAAAAACGCCAGCAACGCGGCCTTTTTACGGTTCCTGGCCTT
TTGCTGGCCTTTTGCTCACATGT
Features (pLannotate 1.2.2; 21 found; start..end, strand, type, name):
      1..241     +  promoter       U6 promoter: RNA polymerase III promoter for human U6 snRNA
    271..346     +  misc_RNA       gRNA scaffold: guide RNA scaffold for the Streptococcus pyogenes CRISPR/Cas9 system
    353..396     +  misc_RNA       gRNA scaffold (fragment): guide RNA scaffold for the Streptococcus pyogenes CRISPR/Cas9 system
    443..728     +  enhancer       CMV enhancer: human cytomegalovirus immediate early enhancer; contains an 18-bp deletion relative to the standard CMV enhancer
    730..1007    +  promoter       chicken β-actin promoter: No description available
   1008..1236    +  intron         hybrid intron: hybrid between chicken β-actin (CBA) and minute virus of mice (MMV) introns (Gray et al., 2011)
   1257..1284    +  CDS            3xHA (fragment): three tandem HA epitope tags
   1317..5417    +  CDS            Cas9: Cas9 (Csn1) endonuclease from the Streptococcus pyogenes Type II CRISPR/Cas system generates RNA-guided double strand breaks in DNA
   5418..5451    +  CDS            nucleoplasmin NLS (fragment): bipartite nuclear localization signal from nucleoplasmin
   5463..7616    +  CDS            TET1 (fragment): TET1_HUMAN - Also known as CXXC6, KIAA1676, LCX. Experimental evidence at protein level: Swiss-Prot protein existence level 1. Dioxygenase that catalyzes the conversion of the modified genomic base 5-methylcytosine (5mC) into 5-hydroxymethylcytosine (5hmC) and plays a key role in active DNA demethylation. Also mediates subsequent conversion of 5hmC into 5-formylcytosine (5fC), and conversion of 5fC to 5-carboxylcytosine (5caC). Conversion of 5mC into 5hmC, 5fC and 5caC probably constitutes the first step in cytosine demethylation. Methylation at the C5 position of cytosine bases is an epigenet
   7619..7643    +  CDS            nucleoplasmin NLS (fragment): bipartite nuclear localization signal from nucleoplasmin
   7713..8419    +  CDS            mCherry (fragment): monomeric derivative of DsRed fluorescent protein (Shaner et al., 2004) mammalian codon-optimized
   8454..8565    +  polyA_signal   bGH poly(A) signal: bovine growth hormone polyadenylation signal
   8670..8810    +  repeat_region  AAV2 ITR: inverted terminal repeat of adeno-associated virus serotype 2 inverted
   8815..8866    -  misc_feature   bom (fragment): basis of mobility region from pBR322
   8885..9265    +  rep_origin     M13 ori (sequence partly withheld): M13 bacteriophage origin of replication; arrow indicates direction of (+) strand synthesis
   9341..9390    -  misc_feature   bom (fragment): basis of mobility region from pBR322
   9492..9527    -  CDS            rop (fragment): Rop protein, which maintains plasmids at low copy number; rop
   9622..9726    +  promoter       AmpR promoter: bla
   9727..10587   +  CDS            AmpR: β-lactamase; bla; confers resistance to ampicillin, carbenicillin, and related antibiotics
  10758..11346   +  rep_origin     ori: high-copy-number ColE1/pMB1/pBR322/pUC origin of replication
