>Addgene plasmid #129050 | pSpdCas9-hudTET1CD-T2A-mCherry(PX458)-SghuTSDR-10 | addgene full sequence | sequence record 256225 | Addgene NGS Result
GAGGGCCTATTTCCCATGATTCCTTCATATTTGCATATACGATACAAGGCTGTTAGAGAGATAATTGGAA
TTAATTTGACTGTAAACACAAAGATATTAGTACAAAATACGTGACGTAGAAAGTAATAATTTCTTGGGTA
GTTTGCAGTTTTAAAATTATGTTTTAAAATGGACTATCATATGCTTACCGTAACTTGAAAGTATTTCGAT
TTCTTGGCTTTATATATCTTGTGGAAAGGACGAAACACCGTTCCGCCATTGACGTCATGGGTTTTAGAGC
TAGAAATAGCAAGTTAAAATAAGGCTAGTCCGTTATCAACTTGAAAAAGTGGCACCGAGTCGGTGCTTTT
TTGTTTTAGAGCTAGAAATAGCAAGTTAAAATAAGGCTAGTCCGTTTTTAGCGCGTGCGCCAATTCTGCA
GACAAATGGCTCTAGAGGTACCCGTTACATAACTTACGGTAAATGGCCCGCCTGGCTGACCGCCCAACGA
CCCCCGCCCATTGACGTCAATAGTAACGCCAATAGGGACTTTCCATTGACGTCAATGGGTGGAGTATTTA
CGGTAAACTGCCCACTTGGCAGTACATCAAGTGTATCATATGCCAAGTACGCCCCCTATTGACGTCAATG
ACGGTAAATGGCCCGCCTGGCATTGTGCCCAGTACATGACCTTATGGGACTTTCCTACTTGGCAGTACAT
CTACGTATTAGTCATCGCTATTACCATGGTCGAGGTGAGCCCCACGTTCTGCTTCACTCTCCCCATCTCC
CCCCCCTCCCCACCCCCAATTTTGTATTTATTTATTTTTTAATTATTTTGTGCAGCGATGGGGGCGGGGG
GGGGGGGGGGGCGCGCGCCGGGGGGGGGGGGGGGGGGGGGGGGGGGGGGSGGGGSGRGGCGGRGAGGKGC
GGCGGCAGCCAATCAGAGCGGCGCGCTCCGAAAGTTTCCTTTTATGGCGAGGCGGCGGCGGCGGCGGCCC
TATAAAAAGCGAAGCGCGCGGCGGGCGGGAGTCGCTGCGCGCTGCCTTCGCCCCGTGCCCCGCTCCGCCG
CCGCCTCGCGCCGCCCGCCCCGGCTCTGACTGACCGCGTTACTCCCACAGGTGAGCGGGCGGGACGGCCC
TTCTCCTCCGGGCTGTAATTAGCTGAGCAAGAGGTAAGGGTTTAAGGGATGGTTGGTTGGTGGGGTATTA
ATGTTTAATTACCTGGAGCACCTGCCTGAAATCACTTTTTTTCAGGTTGGACCGGTGCCACCATGTACCC
ATACGATGTTCCAGATTACGCTTCGCCGAAGAAAAAGCGCAAGGTCGAAGCGTCCGACAAGAAGTACAGC
ATCGGCCTGGCCATCGGCACCAACTCTGTGGGCTGGGCCGTGATCACCGACGAGTACAAGGTGCCCAGCA
AGAAATTCAAGGTGCTGGGCAACACCGACCGGCACAGCATCAAGAAGAACCTGATCGGAGCCCTGCTGTT
CGACAGCGGCGAAACAGCCGAGGCCACCCGGCTGAAGAGAACCGCCAGAAGAAGATACACCAGACGGAAG
AACCGGATCTGCTATCTGCAAGAGATCTTCAGCAACGAGATGGCCAAGGTGGACGACAGCTTCTTCCACA
GACTGGAAGAGTCCTTCCTGGTGGAAGAGGATAAGAAGCACGAGCGGCACCCCATCTTCGGCAACATCGT
GGACGAGGTGGCCTACCACGAGAAGTACCCCACCATCTACCACCTGAGAAAGAAACTGGTGGACAGCACC
GACAAGGCCGACCTGCGGCTGATCTATCTGGCCCTGGCCCACATGATCAAGTTCCGGGGCCACTTCCTGA
TCGAGGGCGACCTGAACCCCGACAACAGCGACGTGGACAAGCTGTTCATCCAGCTGGTGCAGACCTACAA
CCAGCTGTTCGAGGAAAACCCCATCAACGCCAGCGGCGTGGACGCCAAGGCCATCCTGTCTGCCAGACTG
AGCAAGAGCAGACGGCTGGAAAATCTGATCGCCCAGCTGCCCGGCGAGAAGAAGAATGGCCTGTTCGGCA
ACCTGATTGCCCTGAGCCTGGGCCTGACCCCCAACTTCAAGAGCAACTTCGACCTGGCCGAGGATGCCAA
ACTGCAGCTGAGCAAGGACACCTACGACGACGACCTGGACAACCTGCTGGCCCAGATCGGCGACCAGTAC
GCCGACCTGTTTCTGGCCGCCAAGAACCTGTCCGACGCCATCCTGCTGAGCGACATCCTGAGAGTGAACA
CCGAGATCACCAAGGCCCCCCTGAGCGCCTCTATGATCAAGAGATACGACGAGCACCACCAGGACCTGAC
CCTGCTGAAAGCTCTCGTGCGGCAGCAGCTGCCTGAGAAGTACAAAGAGATTTTCTTCGACCAGAGCAAG
AACGGCTACGCCGGCTACATTGACGGCGGAGCCAGCCAGGAAGAGTTCTACAAGTTCATCAAGCCCATCC
TGGAAAAGATGGACGGCACCGAGGAACTGCTCGTGAAGCTGAACAGAGAGGACCTGCTGCGGAAGCAGCG
GACCTTCGACAACGGCAGCATCCCCCACCAGATCCACCTGGGAGAGCTGCACGCCATTCTGCGGCGGCAG
GAAGATTTTTACCCATTCCTGAAGGACAACCGGGAAAAGATCGAGAAGATCCTGACCTTCCGCATCCCCT
ACTACGTGGGCCCTCTGGCCAGGGGAAACAGCAGATTCGCCTGGATGACCAGAAAGAGCGAGGAAACCAT
CACCCCCTGGAACTTCGAGGAAGTGGTGGACAAGGGCGCTTCCGCCCAGAGCTTCATCGAGCGGATGACC
AACTTCGATAAGAACCTGCCCAACGAGAAGGTGCTGCCCAAGCACAGCCTGCTGTACGAGTACTTCACCG
TGTATAACGAGCTGACCAAAGTGAAATACGTGACCGAGGGAATGAGAAAGCCCGCCTTCCTGAGCGGCGA
GCAGAAAAAGGCCATCGTGGACCTGCTGTTCAAGACCAACCGGAAAGTGACCGTGAAGCAGCTGAAAGAG
GACTACTTCAAGAAAATCGAGTGCTTCGACTCCGTGGAAATCTCCGGCGTGGAAGATCGGTTCAACGCCT
CCCTGGGCACATACCACGATCTGCTGAAAATTATCAAGGACAAGGACTTCCTGGACAATGAGGAAAACGA
GGACATTCTGGAAGATATCGTGCTGACCCTGACACTGTTTGAGGACAGAGAGATGATCGAGGAACGGCTG
AAAACCTATGCCCACCTGTTCGACGACAAAGTGATGAAGCAGCTGAAGCGGCGGAGATACACCGGCTGGG
GCAGGCTGAGCCGGAAGCTGATCAACGGCATCCGGGACAAGCAGTCCGGCAAGACAATCCTGGATTTCCT
GAAGTCCGACGGCTTCGCCAACAGAAACTTCATGCAGCTGATCCACGACGACAGCCTGACCTTTAAAGAG
GACATCCAGAAAGCCCAGGTGTCCGGCCAGGGCGATAGCCTGCACGAGCACATTGCCAATCTGGCCGGCA
GCCCCGCCATTAAGAAGGGCATCCTGCAGACAGTGAAGGTGGTGGACGAGCTCGTGAAAGTGATGGGCCG
GCACAAGCCCGAGAACATCGTGATCGAAATGGCCAGAGAGAACCAGACCACCCAGAAGGGACAGAAGAAC
AGCCGCGAGAGAATGAAGCGGATCGAAGAGGGCATCAAAGAGCTGGGCAGCCAGATCCTGAAAGAACACC
CCGTGGAAAACACCCAGCTGCAGAACGAGAAGCTGTACCTGTACTACCTGCAGAATGGGCGGGATATGTA
CGTGGACCAGGAACTGGACATCAACCGGCTGTCCGACTACGATGTGGACGCCATCGTGCCTCAGAGCTTT
CTGAAGGACGACTCCATCGACAACAAGGTGCTGACCAGAAGCGACAAGAACCGGGGCAAGAGCGACAACG
TGCCCTCCGAAGAGGTCGTGAAGAAGATGAAGAACTACTGGCGGCAGCTGCTGAACGCCAAGCTGATTAC
CCAGAGAAAGTTCGACAATCTGACCAAGGCCGAGAGAGGCGGCCTGAGCGAACTGGATAAGGCCGGCTTC
ATCAAGAGACAGCTGGTGGAAACCCGGCAGATCACAAAGCACGTGGCACAGATCCTGGACTCCCGGATGA
ACACTAAGTACGACGAGAATGACAAGCTGATCCGGGAAGTGAAAGTGATCACCCTGAAGTCCAAGCTGGT
GTCCGATTTCCGGAAGGATTTCCAGTTTTACAAAGTGCGCGAGATCAACAACTACCACCACGCCCACGAC
GCCTACCTGAACGCCGTCGTGGGAACCGCCCTGATCAAAAAGTACCCTAAGCTGGAAAGCGAGTTCGTGT
ACGGCGACTACAAGGTGTACGACGTGCGGAAGATGATCGCCAAGAGCGAGCAGGAAATCGGCAAGGCTAC
CGCCAAGTACTTCTTCTACAGCAACATCATGAACTTTTTCAAGACCGAGATTACCCTGGCCAACGGCGAG
ATCCGGAAGCGGCCTCTGATCGAGACAAACGGCGAAACCGGGGAGATCGTGTGGGATAAGGGCCGGGATT
TTGCCACCGTGCGGAAAGTGCTGAGCATGCCCCAAGTGAATATCGTGAAAAAGACCGAGGTGCAGACAGG
CGGCTTCAGCAAAGAGTCTATCCTGCCCAAGAGGAACAGCGATAAGCTGATCGCCAGAAAGAAGGACTGG
GACCCTAAGAAGTACGGCGGCTTCGACAGCCCCACCGTGGCCTATTCTGTGCTGGTGGTGGCCAAAGTGG
AAAAGGGCAAGTCCAAGAAACTGAAGAGTGTGAAAGAGCTGCTGGGGATCACCATCATGGAAAGAAGCAG
CTTCGAGAAGAATCCCATCGACTTTCTGGAAGCCAAGGGCTACAAAGAAGTGAAAAAGGACCTGATCATC
AAGCTGCCTAAGTACTCCCTGTTCGAGCTGGAAAACGGCCGGAAGAGAATGCTGGCCTCTGCCGGCGAAC
TGCAGAAGGGAAACGAACTGGCCCTGCCCTCCAAATATGTGAACTTCCTGTACCTGGCCAGCCACTATGA
GAAGCTGAAGGGCTCCCCCGAGGATAATGAGCAGAAACAGCTGTTTGTGGAACAGCACAAGCACTACCTG
GACGAGATCATCGAGCAGATCAGCGAGTTCTCCAAGAGAGTGATCCTGGCCGACGCTAATCTGGACAAAG
TGCTGTCCGCCTACAACAAGCACCGGGATAAGCCCATCAGAGAGCAGGCCGAGAATATCATCCACCTGTT
TACCCTGACCAATCTGGGAGCCCCTGCCGCCTTCAAGTACTTTGACACCACCATCGACCGGAAGAGGTAC
ACCAGCACCAAAGAGGTGCTGGACGCCACCCTGATCCACCAGAGCATCACCGGCCTGTACGAGACACGGA
TCGACCTGTCTCAGCTGGGAGGCGACAAAAGGCCGGCGGCCACGAAAAAGGCCGGCCAGGGAGGAGGATC
CCTGCCCACCTGCAGCTGTCTTGATCGAGTTATACAAAAAGACAAAGGCCCATATTATACACACCTTGGG
GCAGGACCAAGTGTTGCTGCTGTCAGGGAAATCATGGAGAATAGGTATGGTCAAAAAGGAAACGCAATAA
GGATAGAAATAGTAGTGTACACCGGTAAAGAAGGGAAAAGCTCTCATGGGTGTCCAATTGCTAAGTGGGT
TTTAAGAAGAAGCAGTGATGAAGAAAAAGTTCTTTGTTTGGTCCGGCAGCGTACAGGCCACCACTGTCCA
ACTGCTGTGATGGTGGTGCTCATCATGGTGTGGGATGGCATCCCTCTTCCAATGGCCGACCGGCTATACA
CAGAGCTCACAGAGAATCTAAAGTCATACAATGGGCACCCTACCGACAGAAGATGCACCCTCAATGAAAA
TCGTACCTGTACATGTCAAGGAATTGATCCAGAGACTTGTGGAGCTTCATTCTCTTTTGGCTGTTCATGG
AGTATGTACTTTAATGGCTGTAAGTTTGGTAGAAGCCCAAGCCCCAGAAGATTTAGAATTGATCCAAGCT
CTCCCTTACATGAAAAAAACCTTGAAGATAACTTACAGAGTTTGGCTACACGATTAGCTCCAATTTATAA
GCAGTATGCTCCAGTAGCTTACCAAAATCAGGTGGAATATGAAAATGTTGCCCGAGAATGTCGGCTTGGC
AGCAAGGAAGGTCGACCCTTCTCTGGGGTCACTGCTTGCCTGGACTTCTGTGCTCATCCCTACAGGGCCA
TTCACAACATGAATAATGGAAGCACTGTGGTTTGTACCTTAACTCGAGAAGATAACCGCTCTTTGGGTGT
TATTCCTCAAGATGAGCAGCTCCATGTGCTACCTCTTTATAAGCTTTCAGACACAGATGAGTTTGGCTCC
AAGGAAGGAATGGAAGCCAAGATCAAATCTGGGGCCATCGAGGTCCTGGCACCCCGCCGCAAAAAAAGAA
CGTGTTTCACTCAGCCTGTTCCCCGTTCTGGAAAGAAGAGGGCTGCGATGATGACAGAGGTTCTTGCACA
TAAGATAAGGGCAGTGGAAAAGAAACCTATTCCCCGAATCAAGCGGAAGAATAACTCAACAACAACAAAC
AACAGTAAGCCTTCGTCACTGCCAACCTTAGGGAGTAACACTGAGACCGTGCAACCTGAAGTAAAAAGTG
AAACCGAACCCCATTTTATCTTAAAAAGTTCAGACAACACTAAAACTTATTCGCTGATGCCATCCGCTCC
TCACCCAGTGAAAGAGGCATCTCCAGGCTTCTCCTGGTCCCCGAAGACTGCTTCAGCCACACCAGCTCCA
CTGAAGAATGACGCAACAGCCTCATGCGGGTTTTCAGAAAGAAGCAGCACTCCCCACTGTACGATGCCTT
CGGGAAGACTCAGTGGTGCCAATGCTGCAGCTGCTGATGGCCCTGGCATTTCACAGCTTGGCGAAGTGGC
TCCTCTCCCCACCCTGTCTGCTCCTGTGATGGAGCCCCTCATTAATTCTGAGCCTTCCACTGGTGTGACT
GAGCCGCTAACGCCTCATCAGCCAAACCACCAGCCCTCCTTCCTCACCTCTCCTCAAGACCTTGCCTCTT
CTCCAATGGAAGAAGATGAGCAGCATTCTGAAGCAGATGAGCCTCCATCAGACGAACCCCTATCTGATGA
CCCCCTGTCACCTGCTGAGGAGAAATTGCCCCACATTGATGAGTATTGGTCAGACAGTGAGCACATCTTT
TTGGATGCAAATATTGGTGGGGTGGCCATCGCACCTGCTCACGGCTCGGTTTTGATTGAGTGTGCCCGGC
GAGAGCTGCACGCTACCACTCCTGTTGAGCACCCCAACCGTAATCATCCAACCCGCCTCTCCCTTGTCTT
TTACCAGCACAAAAACCTAAATAAGCCCCAACATGGTTTTGAACTAAACAAGATTAAGTTTGAGGCTAAA
GAAGCTAAGAATAAGAAAATGAAGGCCTCAGAGCAAAAAGACCAGGCAGCTAATGAAGGTCCAGAACAGT
CCTCTGAAGTAAATGAATTGAACCAAATTCCTTCTCATAAAGCATTAACATTAACCCATGACAATGTTGT
CACCGTGTCCCCTTATGCTCTCACACACGTTGCGGGGCCCTATAACCATTGGGTCATGGCCGGCCAGGCA
AAAAAGAAAAAGGAATTCGGCAGTGGAGAGGGCAGAGGAAGTCTGCTAACATGCGGTGACGTCGAGGAGA
ATCCTGGCCCAGTGAGCAAGGGCGAGGAGGATAACATGGCCATCATCAAGGAGTTCATGCGCTTCAAGGT
GCACATGGAGGGCTCCGTGAACGGCCACGAGTTCGAGATCGAGGGCGAGGGCGAGGGCCGCCCCTACGAG
GGCACCCAGACCGCCAAGCTGAAGGTGACCAAGGGTGGCCCCCTGCCCTTCGCCTGGGACATCCTGTCCC
CTCAGTTCATGTACGGCTCCAAGGCCTACGTGAAGCACCCCGCCGACATCCCCGACTACTTGAAGCTGTC
CTTCCCCGAGGGCTTCAAGTGGGAGCGCGTGATGAACTTCGAGGACGGCGGCGTGGTGACCGTGACCCAG
GACTCCTCCCTGCAGGACGGCGAGTTCATCTACAAGGTGAAGCTGCGCGGCACCAACTTCCCCTCCGACG
GCCCCGTAATGCAGAAGAAAACCATGGGCTGGGAGGCCTCCTCCGAGCGGATGTACCCCGAGGACGGCGC
CCTGAAGGGCGAGATCAAGCAGAGGCTGAAGCTGAAGGACGGCGGCCACTACGACGCTGAGGTCAAGACC
ACCTACAAGGCCAAGAAGCCCGTGCAGCTGCCCGGCGCCTACAACGTCAACATCAAGTTGGACATCACCT
CCCACAACGAGGACTACACCATCGTGGAACAGTACGAACGCGCCGAGGGCCGCCACTCCACCGGCGGCAT
GGACGAGCTGTACAAGTAAGAATTCTAACTAGAGCTCGCTGATCAGCCTCGACTGTGCCTTCTAGTTGCC
AGCCATCTGTTGTTTGCCCCTCCCCCGTGCCTTCCTTGACCCTGGAAGGTGCCACTCCCACTGTCCTTTC
CTAATAAAATGAGGAAATTGCATCGCATTGTCTGAGTAGGTGTCATTCTATTCTGGGGGGTGGGGTGGGG
CAGGACAGCAAGGGGGAGGATTGGGAAGAGAATAGCAGGCATGCTGGGGAGCGGCCGCAGGAACCCCTAG
TGATGGAGTTGGCCACTCCCTCTCTGCGCGCTCGCTCGCTCACTGAGGCCGGGCGACCAAAGGTCGCCCG
ACGCCCGGGCTTTGCCCGGGCGGCCTCAGTGAGCGAGCGAGCGCGCAGCTGCCTGCAGGGGCGCCTGATG
CGGTATTTTCTCCTTACGCATCTGTGCGGTATTTCACACCGCATA
[95 nt withheld, positions 8866-8960]
T
[46 nt withheld, positions 8962-9007]
C
[141 nt withheld, positions 9009-9149]
CCTTTGACGTTGGAGTCCACGTTCTTT
[37 nt withheld, positions 9177-9213]
ACTCTATCTCGGGCTATTCTTTTGATTTATAAGGGATTTTGCCGATTTCGGTCTATTGGTTAAAAAATGA
GCTGATTTAACAAAAATTTAACGCGAATTTTAACAAAATATTAACGTTTACAATTTTATGGTGCACTCTC
AGTACAATCTGCTCTGATGCCGCATAGTTAAGCCAGCCCCGACACCCGCCAACACCCGCTGACGCGCCCT
GACGGGCTTGTCTGCTCCCGGCATCCGCTTACAGACAAGCTGTGACCGTCTCCGGGAGCTGCATGTGTCA
GAGGTTTTCACCGTCATCACCGAAACGCGCGAGACGAAAGGGCCTCGTGATACGCCTATTTTTATAGGTT
AATGTCATGATAATAATGGTTTCTTAGACGTCAGGTGGCACTTTTCGGGGAAATGTGCGCGGAACCCCTA
TTTGTTTATTTTTCTAAATACATTCAAATATGTATCCGCTCATGAGACAATAACCCTGATAAATGCTTCA
ATAATATTGAAAAAGGAAGAGTATGAGTATTCAACATTTCCGTGTCGCCCTTATTCCCTTTTTTGCGGCA
TTTTGCCTTCCTGTTTTTGCTCACCCAGAAACGCTGGTGAAAGTAAAAGATGCTGAAGATCAGTTGGGTG
CACGAGTGGGTTACATCGAACTGGATCTCAACAGCGGTAAGATCCTTGAGAGTTTTCGCCCCGAAGAACG
TTTTCCAATGATGAGCACTTTTAAAGTTCTGCTATGTGGCGCGGTATTATCCCGTATTGACGCCGGGCAA
GAGCAACTCGGTCGCCGCATACACTATTCTCAGAATGACTTGGTTGAGTACTCACCAGTCACAGAAAAGC
ATCTTACGGATGGCATGACAGTAAGAGAATTATGCAGTGCTGCCATAACCATGAGTGATAACACTGCGGC
CAACTTACTTCTGACAACGATCGGAGGACCGAAGGAGCTAACCGCTTTTTTGCACAACATGGGGGATCAT
GTAACTCGCCTTGATCGTTGGGAACCGGAGCTGAATGAAGCCATACCAAACGACGAGCGTGACACCACGA
TGCCTGTAGCAATGGCAACAACGTTGCGCAAACTATTAACTGGCGAACTACTTACTCTAGCTTCCCGGCA
ACAATTAATAGACTGGATGGAGGCGGATAAAGTTGCAGGACCACTTCTGCGCTCGGCCCTTCCGGCTGGC
TGGTTTATTGCTGATAAATCTGGAGCCGGTGAGCGTGGAAGCCGCGGTATCATTGCAGCACTGGGGCCAG
ATGGTAAGCCCTCCCGTATCGTAGTTATCTACACGACGGGGAGTCAGGCAACTATGGATGAACGAAATAG
ACAGATCGCTGAGATAGGTGCCTCACTGATTAAGCATTGGTAACTGTCAGACCAAGTTTACTCATATATA
CTTTAGATTGATTTAAAACTTCATTTTTAATTTAAAAGGATCTAGGTGAAGATCCTTTTTGATAATCTCA
TGACCAAAATCCCTTAACGTGAGTTTTCGTTCCACTGAGCGTCAGACCCCGTAGAAAAGATCAAAGGATC
TTCTTGAGATCCTTTTTTTCTGCGCGTAATCTGCTGCTTGCAAACAAAAAAACCACCGCTACCAGCGGTG
GTTTGTTTGCCGGATCAAGAGCTACCAACTCTTTTTCCGAAGGTAACTGGCTTCAGCAGAGCGCAGATAC
CAAATACTGTTCTTCTAGTGTAGCCGTAGTTAGGCCACCACTTCAAGAACTCTGTAGCACCGCCTACATA
CCTCGCTCTGCTAATCCTGTTACCAGTGGCTGCTGCCAGTGGCGATAAGTCGTGTCTTACCGGGTTGGAC
TCAAGACGATAGTTACCGGATAAGGCGCAGCGGTCGGGCTGAACGGGGGGTTCGTGCACACAGCCCAGCT
TGGAGCGAACGACCTACACCGAACTGAGATACCTACAGCGTGAGCTATGAGAAAGCGCCACGCTTCCCGA
AGGGAGAAAGGCGGACAGGTATCCGGTAAGCGGCAGGGTCGGAACAGGAGAGCGCACGAGGGAGCTTCCA
GGGGGAAACGCCTGGTATCTTTATAGTCCTGTCGGGTTTCGCCACCTCTGACTTGAGCGTCGATTTTTGT
GATGCTCGTCAGGGGGGCGGAGCCTATGGAAAAACGCCAGCAACGCGGCCTTTTTACGGTTCCTGGCCTT
TTGCTGGCCTTTTGCTCACATGT
Features (pLannotate 1.2.2; 21 found; start..end, strand, type, name):
      1..241     +  promoter       U6 promoter: RNA polymerase III promoter for human U6 snRNA
    271..346     +  misc_RNA       gRNA scaffold: guide RNA scaffold for the Streptococcus pyogenes CRISPR/Cas9 system
    353..396     +  misc_RNA       gRNA scaffold (fragment): guide RNA scaffold for the Streptococcus pyogenes CRISPR/Cas9 system
    443..728     +  enhancer       CMV enhancer: human cytomegalovirus immediate early enhancer; contains an 18-bp deletion relative to the standard CMV enhancer
    730..1007    +  promoter       chicken β-actin promoter: No description available
   1008..1235    +  intron         hybrid intron: hybrid between chicken β-actin (CBA) and minute virus of mice (MMV) introns (Gray et al., 2011)
   1256..1283    +  CDS            3xHA (fragment): three tandem HA epitope tags
   1316..5416    +  CDS            Cas9: Cas9 (Csn1) endonuclease from the Streptococcus pyogenes Type II CRISPR/Cas system generates RNA-guided double strand breaks in DNA
   5417..5450    +  CDS            nucleoplasmin NLS (fragment): bipartite nuclear localization signal from nucleoplasmin
   5462..7615    +  CDS            TET1 (fragment): TET1_HUMAN - Also known as CXXC6, KIAA1676, LCX. Experimental evidence at protein level: Swiss-Prot protein existence level 1. Dioxygenase that catalyzes the conversion of the modified genomic base 5-methylcytosine (5mC) into 5-hydroxymethylcytosine (5hmC) and plays a key role in active DNA demethylation. Also mediates subsequent conversion of 5hmC into 5-formylcytosine (5fC), and conversion of 5fC to 5-carboxylcytosine (5caC). Conversion of 5mC into 5hmC, 5fC and 5caC probably constitutes the first step in cytosine demethylation. Methylation at the C5 position of cytosine bases is an epigenet
   7618..7642    +  CDS            nucleoplasmin NLS (fragment): bipartite nuclear localization signal from nucleoplasmin
   7712..8418    +  CDS            mCherry (fragment): monomeric derivative of DsRed fluorescent protein (Shaner et al., 2004) mammalian codon-optimized
   8453..8564    +  polyA_signal   bGH poly(A) signal: bovine growth hormone polyadenylation signal
   8669..8809    +  repeat_region  AAV2 ITR: inverted terminal repeat of adeno-associated virus serotype 2 inverted
   8814..8865    -  misc_feature   bom (fragment): basis of mobility region from pBR322
   8884..9339    +  rep_origin     f1 ori (sequence partly withheld): f1 bacteriophage origin of replication; arrow indicates direction of (+) strand synthesis
   9340..9389    -  misc_feature   bom (fragment): basis of mobility region from pBR322
   9491..9526    -  CDS            rop (fragment): Rop protein, which maintains plasmids at low copy number; rop
   9621..9725    +  promoter       AmpR promoter: bla
   9726..10586   +  CDS            AmpR: β-lactamase; bla; confers resistance to ampicillin, carbenicillin, and related antibiotics
  10757..11345   +  rep_origin     ori: high-copy-number ColE1/pMB1/pBR322/pUC origin of replication
