[The description below was written by a language model from this plasmid's Addgene catalogue record and pLannotate feature annotations shown in this document.]
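Description:
pSpdCas9-hudTET1CD-T2A-mCherry(PX458)-SghuTSDR-10 is a mammalian expression plasmid of about 11.4 kb built on the PX458 all-in-one CRISPR backbone. It serves as the catalytically inactive control in a system for targeted DNA demethylation of the human FOXP3 TSDR (Treg-specific demethylated region). It is propagated in E. coli through a high-copy ColE1/pUC-type origin with ampicillin selection (AmpR), and it carries an f1/M13 phage origin. A single AAV2 ITR remains downstream of the expression cassette as a backbone remnant. With only one ITR annotated, nothing in the record suggests the plasmid is meant for AAV packaging.

Two expression units are present. A human U6 Pol III promoter drives an S. pyogenes-type sgRNA (guide number 10 of the series) directed at the human TSDR. A CBh promoter (CMV enhancer, chicken β-actin promoter and hybrid intron) drives the fusion protein, which ends at a bGH polyadenylation signal. This protein consists of an N-terminal HA tag and NLS, nuclease-dead Cas9 (D10A, H840A) and the human TET1 catalytic domain, with nucleoplasmin NLS fragments flanking the TET1 portion. The TET1 domain carries H1671Y and D1673A, which abolish its dioxygenase activity. The fusion can therefore bind the target locus but cannot oxidise 5-methylcytosine, which separates the effects of dCas9 occupancy from true enzymatic demethylation. A T2A peptide then releases mCherry as a separate protein, allowing transfected cells to be identified or sorted. The promoter field of the record mentions EGFP, but the name, the tag field and both feature tables indicate mCherry. The depositor and sequencing-derived records differ by one nucleotide in length and otherwise annotate alike.
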