Addgene plasmid #129050: pSpdCas9-hudTET1CD-T2A-mCherry(PX458)-SghuTSDR-10
Purpose: inactivated control (targeted DNA demethylation_human_TSDR), expression of dCas9-hudTET1CD-T2A-mCherry sgRNA10 targeting human TSDR
Depositing lab: Julia K Polansky. Depositing organization: Charite Universitaetsmedizin Berlin. Publication: Targeted De-Methylation of the FOXP3-TSDR Is Sufficient to Induce Physiological FOXP3 Expression but Not a Functional Treg Phenotype. Kressler C, Gasparoni G, Nordstrom K, Hamo D, Salhab A, Dimitropoulos C, Tierling S, Reinke P, Volk HD, Walter J, Hamann A, Polansky JK. Front Immunol. 2021 Jan 7;11:609891. doi: 10.3389/fimmu.2020.609891. eCollection 2020. PubMed 33488615.
Backbone
  Vector backbone: PX458
  Backbone manufacturer: Feng Zhang (Addgene plasmid # 48138)
  Vector type: Mammalian Expression
Growth in bacteria
  Bacterial resistance: Ampicillin, 100 μg/mL
  Growth temperature: 37°C
  Growth strain: DH5alpha
  Copy number: Unknown
Gene/Insert
  Gene/Insert name: dCas9-hudTET1CD, SgRNA10 (huTSDR) (alt name: dCas9-hudTET1CD-T2A-mCherry)
  gRNA/shRNA sequence: TTCCGCCATTGACGTCATGG
  Species: Synthetic
  Mutation: dCas9 (D10A;H840A), catalytic domain huTET1 inactive (H1671Y; D1673A)
  Promoter: CbH (for dCas9-hudTET1CD-T2A-EGFP) U6 (for sgRNA)
  Tag / fusion protein: HA-Tag, NLS (N terminal on insert); T2A-mCherry (C terminal on backbone)
  Cloning method: Restriction Enzyme; 5′ cloning site Unknown (unknown if destroyed); 3′ cloning site Unknown (unknown if destroyed)
  Sequencing primers: 5′ SgRNA-cloning-site: hU6-F (GAGGGCCTATTTCCCATGATT)
Resource information
  A portion of this plasmid was derived from a plasmid made by: mCherry (BbsI removed) from Nicola Patron (Addgene plasmid # 50316); HA tag-NLS-dCas9 from Rudolf Jaenisch (Addgene plasmid # 48223); hudTET1CD from Keith Joung (Addgene plasmid # 49965).
Terms and licenses: Academic/Nonprofit Terms; Industry Terms: Not Available to Industry
How to cite: pSpdCas9-hudTET1CD-T2A-mCherry(PX458)-SghuTSDR-10 was a gift from Julia K Polansky (Addgene plasmid # 129050 ; http://n2t.net/addgene:129050 ; RRID:Addgene_129050)
